>Addgene plasmid #183583 | pKDR-TetOn.11 | addgene full sequence | sequence record 365493 | Addgene NGS Result
CACATTTCCCCGAAAAGTGCCACCTGGTCGTCGACTGGCCGCGAATCGATATGTCGAGTTTACTCCCTAT
CAGTGATAGAGAACGTATGTCGAGTTTACTCCCTATCAGTGATAGAGAACGATGTCGAGTTTACTCCCTA
TCAGTGATAGAGAACGTATGTCGAGTTTACTCCCTATCAGTGATAGAGAACGTATGTCGAGTTTACTCCC
TATCAGTGATAGAGAACGTATGTCGAGTTTATCCCTATCAGTGATAGAGAACGTATGTCGAGTTTACTCC
CTATCAGTGATAGAGAACGTATGTCGAGGTAGGCGTGTACGGTGGGAGGCCTATATAAGCAGAGCTCGTT
TAGTGAACCGTCAGATCGCCTGGAGAAACCGGTCGGCCGCGTCGGCGTATACTCGCCGACGCGGCCGCCA
CCATGGTGAGCAAGGGCGAGGAGCTGTTCACCGGGGTGGTGCCCATCCTGGTCGAGCTGGACGGCGACGT
AAACGGCCACAAGTTCAGCGTCCGCGGCGAGGGCGAGGGCGATGCCACCAACGGCAAGCTGACCCTGAAG
TTCATCTGCACCACCGGCAAGCTGCCCGTGCCCTGGCCCACCCTCGTGACCACCTTCGGCTACGGCGTGG
CCTGCTTCAGCCGCTACCCCGACCACATGAAGCAGCACGACTTCTTCAAGTCCGCCATGCCCGAAGGCTA
CGTCCAGGAGCGCACCATCTCTTTCAAGGACGACGGTACCTACAAGACCCGCGCCGAGGTGAAGTTCGAG
GGCGACACCCTGGTGAACCGCATCGAGCTGAAGGGCATCGACTTCAAGGAGGACGGCAACATCCTGGGGC
ACAAGCTGGAGTACAACTTCAACAGCCACTACGTCTATATCACGGCCGACAAGCAGAAGAACTGCATCAA
GGCTAACTTCAAGATCCGCCACAACGTTGAGGACGGCAGCGTGCAGCTCGCCGACCACTACCAGCAGAAC
ACCCCCATCGGCGACGGCCCCGTGCTGCTGCCCGACAACCACTACCTGAGCCATCAGTCCAAGCTGAGCA
AAGACCCCAACGAGAAGCGCGATCACATGGTCCTGCTGGAGTTCGTGACCGCCGCCGGGATTACACATGG
CATGGACGAGCTGTACAAGTAGCCTGCAGGGTCACCTAAATAATTCCGCCCCCCCCTCTCCCTCCCCCCC
CCCTAACGTTACTGGCCGAAGCCGCTTGGAATAAGGCCGGTGTGCGTTTGTCTATATGTTATTTTCCACC
ATATTGCCGTCTTTTGGCAATGTGAGGGCCCGGAAACCTGGCCCTGTCTTCTTGACGAGCATTCCTAGGG
GTCTTTCCCCTCTCGCCAAAGGAATGCAAGGTCTGTTGAATGTCGTGAAGGAAGCAGTTCCTCTGGAAGC
TTCTTGAAGACAAACAACGTCTGTAGCGACCCTTTGCAGGCAGCGGAACCCCCCACCTGGCGACAGGTGC
CTCTGCGGCCAAAAGCCACGTGTATAAGATACACCTGCAAAGGCGGCACAACCCCAGTGCCACGTTGTGA
GTTGGATAGTTGTGGAAAGAGTCAAATGGCTCTCCTCAAGCGTATTCAACAAGGGGCTGAAGGATGCCCA
GAAGGTACCCCATTGTATGGGATCTGATCTGGGGCCTCGGTGCACATGCTTTACATGTGTTTAGTCGAGG
TTAAAAAAACGTCTAGGCCCCCCGAACCACGGGGACGTGGTTTTCCTTTGAAAAACACGATGATAATATG
GCCACAACCATGGGCTGCACCGTGAGCGCCGAGGACAAGGCGGCGGCCGAGCGCGGCTCTGGTTCCGGCA
CTAGTGTGAGTAAAGGAGAGGCCGTTATAAAAGAGTTCATGCGGTTCAAGGTACACATGGAGGGATCAAT
GAACGGACACGAGTTCGAAATCGAAGGGGAAGGAGAGGGCAGGCCCTATGAGGGTACTCAGACCGCCAAA
CTCAAAGTGACAAAGGGAGGCCCTTTGCCTTTCTCTTGGGACATCTTGTCACCACAATTTATGTATGGCT
CCCGAGCATTTATAAAACACCCAGCAGACATACCCGATTACTACAAGCAGTCTTTCCCAGAAGGTTTTAA
ATGGGAAAGGGTCATGAACTTTGAGGATGGTGGTGCTGTGACGGTGACGCAGGATACTTCTTTGGAGGAC
GGAACACTCATCTACAAGGTAAAGCTCAGGGGCACGAACTTCCCGCCGGACGGACCAGTCATGCAGAAAA
AGACTATGGGATGGGAGGCTTCCACCGAACGGTTGTATCCCGAGGACGGTGTTTTGAAGGGAGATATAAA
AATGGCTCTTCGGCTGAAAGATGGAGGCAGATACTTGGCAGATTTTAAGACCACGTATAAGGCAAAAAAA
CCAGTGCAAATGCCGGGAGCATATAACGTTGACCGCAAACTGGACATCACCTCACATAACGAGGATTATA
CAGTAGTAGAACAGTACGAAAGAAGCGAAGGGAGGCACAGCACCGGGGGTATGGATGAGCTGTATAAGTG
ATAGGCATGCTGTTTGAATGAGGCTTCAGTACTTTACAGAATCGTTGCCTGCACATCTTGGAAACACTTG
CTGGGATTACTTCGACTTCTTAACCCAACAGAAGGCTCGAGAAGGTATATTGCTGTTGACAGTGAGCGCA
CTCTTTCTAGGAGGTTGTGATAGTGAAGCCACAGATGTATCACAACCTCCTAGAAAGAGTATGCCTACTG
CCTCGGACTTCAAGGGGCTAGAATTCGAGCAATTATCTTGTTTACTAAAACTGAATACCTTGCTATCTCT
TTGATACATTTTTACAAAGCTGAATTAAAATGGTATAAATTAAATCACTTTTTTCAATTGACGCGTCATG
CTCCGGGGTTGGGGTTGCGCCTTTTCCAAGGCAGCCCTGGGTTTGCGCAGGGACGCGGCTGCTCTGGGCG
TGGTTCCGGGAAACGCAGCGGCGCCGACCCTGGGTCTCGCACATTCTTCACGTCCGTTCGCAGCGTCACC
CGGATCTTCGCCGCTACCCTTGTGGGCCCCCCGGCGACGCTTCCTGCTCCGCCCCTAAGTCGGGAAGGTT
CCTTGCGGTTCGCGGCGTGCCGGACGTGACAAACGGAAGCCGCACGTCTCACTAGTACCCTCGCAGACGG
ACAGCGCCAGGGAGCAATGGCAGCGCGCCGACCGCGATGGGCTGTGGCCAATAGCGGCTGCTCAGCAGGG
CGCGCCGAGAGCAGCGGCCGGGAAGGGGCGGTGCGGGAGGCGGGGTGTGGGGCGGTAGTGTGGGCCCTGT
TCCTGCCCGCGCGGTGTTCCGCATTCTGCAAGCCTCCGGAGCGCACGTCGGCAGTCGGCTCCCTCGTTGA
CCGAATCACCGACCTCTCTCCCCAGCAATTCACCATGTCTAGACTGGACAAGAGCAAAGTCATAAACGGA
GCTCTGGAATTACTCAATGGTGTCGGTATCGAAGGCCTGACGACAAGGAAACTCGCTCAAAAGCTGGGAG
TTGAGCAGCCTACCCTGTACTGGCACGTGAAGAACAAGCGGGCCCTGCTCGATGCCCTGCCAATCGAGAT
GCTGGACAGGCATCATACCCACTTCTGCCCCCTGGAAGGCGAGTCATGGCAAGACTTTCTGCGGAACAAC
GCCAAGTCATACCGCTGTGCTCTCCTCTCACATCGCGACGGGGCTAAAGTGCATCTCGGCACCCGCCCAA
CAGAGAAACAGTACGAAACCCTGGAAAATCAGCTCGCGTTCCTGTGTCAGCAAGGCTTCTCCCTGGAGAA
CGCACTGTACGCTCTGTCCGCCGTGGGCCACTTTACACTGGGCTGCGTATTGGAGGAACAGGAGCATCAA
GTAGCAAAAGAGGAAAGAGAGACACCTACCACCGATTCTATGCCCCCACTTCTGAGACAAGCAATTGAGC
TGTTCGACCGGCAGGGAGCCGAACCTGCCTTCCTTTTCGGCCTGGAACTAATCATATGTGGCCTGGAGAA
ACAGCTAAAGTGCGAAAGCGGCGGGCCGACCGACGCCCTTGACGATTTTGACTTAGACATGCTCCCAGCC
GATGCCCTTGACGACTTTGACCTTGATATGCTGCCTGCTGACGCTCTTGACGATTTTGACCTTGACATGC
TCCCCGGGTAACTAAGTAAGGATCGATCCAAGGTACCTTGAGCATCTGACTTCTGGCTAATAAAGGAAAT
TTATTTTCATTGCAATAGTGTGTTGGAATTTTTTGTGTCTCTCACTCGGAAGGACATATGGGAGGGCAAA
TCATTTAAAACATCAGAATGAGTATTTGGTTTAGAGTTTGGCAACATATGCCCATATGCTGGCTGCCATG
AACAAAGGTTGGCTATAAAGAGGTCATCAGTATATGAAACAGCCCCCTGCTGTCCATTCCTTATTCCATA
GAAAAGCCTTGACTTGAGGTTAGATTTTTTTTATATTTTGTTTTGTGTTATTTTTTTCTTTAACATCCCT
AAAATTTTCCTTACATGTTTTACTAGCCAGATTTTTCCTCCTCTCCTGACTACTCCCAGTCATAGCTGTC
CCTCTTCTCTTATGGAGATCCCTCGACCTGCAGCCCAAGCTTGGCGTAATCATGGTCATAGCTGTTTCCT
GTGTGAAATTGTTATCCGCTCACAATTCCACACAACATACGAGCCGGAAGCATAAAGTGTAAAGCCTGGG
GTGCCTAATGAGTGAGCTAACTCACATTAATTGCGTTGCGCTCACTGCCCGCTTTCCAGTCGGGAAACCT
GTCGTGCCAGCGGATCCGCATCTCAATTAGTCAGCAACCATAGTCCCGCCCCTAACTCCGCCCATCCCGC
CCCTAACTCCGCCCAGTTCCGCCCATTCTCCGCCCCATGGCTGACTAATTTTTTTTATTTATGCAGAGGC
CGAGGCCGCCTCGGCCTCTGAGCTATTCCAGAAGTAGTGAGGAGGCTTTTTTGGAGGCCTAGGCTTTTGC
AAAAAGCTAACTTGTTTATTGCAGCTTATAATGGTTACAAATAAAGCAATAGCATCACAAATTTCACAAA
TAAAGCATTTTTTTCACTGCATTCTAGTTGTGGTTTGTCCAAACTCATCAATGTATCTTATCATGTCTGG
ATCCGCTGCATTAATGAATCGGCCAACGCGCGGGGAGAGGCGGTTTGCGTATTGGGCGCTCTTCCGCTTC
CTCGCTCACTGACTCGCTGCGCTCGGTCGTTCGGCTGCGGCGAGCGGTATCAGCTCACTCAAAGGCGGTA
ATACGGTTATCCACAGAATCAGGGGATAACGCAGGAAAGAACATGTGAGCAAAAGGCCAGCAAAAGGCCA
GGAACCGTAAAAAGGCCGCGTTGCTGGCGTTTTTCCATAGGCTCCGCCCCCCTGACGAGCATCACAAAAA
TCGACGCTCAAGTCAGAGGTGGCGAAACCCGACAGGACTATAAAGATACCAGGCGTTTCCCCCTGGAAGC
TCCCTCGTGCGCTCTCCTGTTCCGACCCTGCCGCTTACCGGATACCTGTCCGCCTTTCTCCCTTCGGGAA
GCGTGGCGCTTTCTCATAGCTCACGCTGTAGGTATCTCAGTTCGGTGTAGGTCGTTCGCTCCAAGCTGGG
CTGTGTGCACGAACCCCCCGTTCAGCCCGACCGCTGCGCCTTATCCGGTAACTATCGTCTTGAGTCCAAC
CCGGTAAGACACGACTTATCGCCACTGGCAGCAGCCACTGGTAACAGGATTAGCAGAGCGAGGTATGTAG
GCGGTGCTACAGAGTTCTTGAAGTGGTGGCCTAACTACGGCTACACTAGAAGAACAGTATTTGGTATCTG
CGCTCTGCTGAAGCCAGTTACCTTCGGAAAAAGAGTTGGTAGCTCTTGATCCGGCAAACAAACCACCGCT
GGTAGCGGTGGTTTTTTTGTTTGCAAGCAGCAGATTACGCGCAGAAAAAAAGGATCTCAAGAAGATCCTT
TGATCTTTTCTACGGGGTCTGACGCTCAGTGGAACGAAAACTCACGTTAAGGGATTTTGGTCATGAGATT
ATCAAAAAGGATCTTCACCTAGATCCTTTTAAATTAAAAATGAAGTTTTAAATCAATCTAAAGTATATAT
GAGTAAACTTGGTCTGACAGTTACCAATGCTTAATCAGTGAGGCACCTATCTCAGCGATCTGTCTATTTC
GTTCATCCATAGTTGCCTGACTCCCCGTCGTGTAGATAACTACGATACGGGAGGGCTTACCATCTGGCCC
CAGTGCTGCAATGATACCGCGAGACCCACGCTCACCGGCTCCAGATTTATCAGCAATAAACCAGCCAGCC
GGAAGGGCCGAGCGCAGAAGTGGTCCTGCAACTTTATCCGCCTCCATCCAGTCTATTAATTGTTGCCGGG
AAGCTAGAGTAAGTAGTTCGCCAGTTAATAGTTTGCGCAACGTTGTTGCCATTGCTACAGGCATCGTGGT
GTCACGCTCGTCGTTTGGTATGGCTTCATTCAGCTCCGGTTCCCAACGATCAAGGCGAGTTACATGATCC
CCCATGTTGTGCAAAAAAGCGGTTAGCTCCTTCGGTCCTCCGATCGTTGTCAGAAGTAAGTTGGCCGCAG
TGTTATCACTCATGGTTATGGCAGCACTGCATAATTCTCTTACTGTCATGCCATCCGTAAGATGCTTTTC
TGTGACTGGTGAGTACTCAACCAAGTCATTCTGAGAATAGTGTATGCGGCGACCGAGTTGCTCTTGCCCG
GCGTCAATACGGGATAATACCGCGCCACATAGCAGAACTTTAAAAGTGCTCATCATTGGAAAACGTTCTT
CGGGGCGAAAACTCTCAAGGATCTTACCGCTGTTGAGATCCAGTTCGATGTAACCCACTCGTGCACCCAA
CTGATCTTCAGCATCTTTTACTTTCACCAGCGTTTCTGGGTGAGCAAAAACAGGAAGGCAAAATGCCGCA
AAAAAGGGAATAAGGGCGACACGGAAATGTTGAATACTCATACTCTTCCTTTTTCAATATTATTGAAGCA
TTTATCAGGGTTATTGTCTCATGAGCGGATACATATTTGAATGTATTTAGAAAAATAAACAAATAGGGGT
TCCGCG
Features (pLannotate 1.2.2; 20 found; start..end, strand, type, name):
     56..370     +  promoter       tight TRE promoter: Tet-responsive promoter PTight, consisting of seven tet operator sequences followed by the minimal CMV promoter
    423..1139    +  CDS            mClover3: mClover3 is a basic (constitutively fluorescent) green/yellow fluorescent protein published in 2016, derived from Aequorea victoria. It is reported to be a rapidly-maturing monomer with high acid sensitivity.
   1284..1746    +  misc_feature   IRES: internal ribosome entry site (IRES) of the encephalomyocarditis virus (EMCV)
   1826..2518    +  CDS            mScarlet-I: mScarlet-I is a basic (constitutively fluorescent) red fluorescent protein published in 2016, derived from synthetic construct. It is reported to be a rapidly-maturing monomer with moderate acid sensitivity.
   2725..2851    +  ncRNA          3' miR-30a: sequence downstream of the 71-nt precursor of the human miR-30a microRNA (Zeng et al., 2002) miRNA
   2875..3385    +  promoter       hPGK promoter: human phosphoglycerate kinase 1 promoter
   3395..4092    +  CDS            rtTA3 (fragment): reverse tetracycline transactivator 3 activates expression from Tet-responsive promoters in the presence of doxycycline
   4022..4132    +  CDS            VP48: 3 tandem repeats of the minimal activation domain of herpes simplex virus VP16 (Cheng et al., 2013)
   4189..4244    +  polyA_signal   β-globin poly(A) signal: rabbit β-globin polyadenylation signal (Gil and Proudfoot, 1987)
   4629..4645    -  protein_bind   lac operator: The lac repressor binds to the lac operator to inhibit transcription in E. coli. This inhibition can be relieved by adding lactose or isopropyl-β-D-thiogalactopyranoside (IPTG). lac repressor encoded by lacI
   4653..4683    -  promoter       lac promoter: promoter for the E. coli lac operon
   4698..4719    -  protein_bind   CAP binding site: CAP binding activates transcription in the presence of cAMP. E. coli catabolite activator protein
   4732..4771    -  CDS            lacI (fragment): lac repressor; lacI; The lac repressor binds to the lac operator to inhibit transcription in E. coli. This inhibition can be relieved by adding lactose or isopropyl-β-D-thiogalactopyranoside (IPTG).
   4778..4800    +  promoter       SV40 promoter (fragment): SV40 enhancer and early promoter
   4824..4959    +  rep_origin     SV40 ori: SV40 origin of replication
   4979..5113    +  polyA_signal   SV40 poly(A) signal: SV40 polyadenylation signal
   5115..5169    -  CDS            lacI (fragment): lac repressor; lacI; The lac repressor binds to the lac operator to inhibit transcription in E. coli. This inhibition can be relieved by adding lactose or isopropyl-β-D-thiogalactopyranoside (IPTG).
   5352..5940    -  rep_origin     ori: high-copy-number ColE1/pMB1/pBR322/pUC origin of replication
   6111..6971    -  CDS            AmpR: β-lactamase; bla; confers resistance to ampicillin, carbenicillin, and related antibiotics
   6972..7076    -  promoter       AmpR promoter: bla
