[The description below was written by a language model from this plasmid's Addgene catalogue record and pLannotate feature annotations shown in this document.]
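Description:
pKDR-TetOn.11 is a 7,076 bp mammalian expression plasmid built on the pKDR (knockdown-replacement) backbone. It is one member of a series designed to titrate the level of an expressed protein so that it matches endogenous levels. It is propagated in E. coli as a high-copy plasmid through a ColE1/pUC-type origin and is selected with ampicillin via the β-lactamase gene and its native promoter. Remnants of the lac promoter/operator region, an SV40 origin and an SV40 polyadenylation signal are also annotated in the backbone.

The main cassette is driven by a tight TRE promoter (seven tet operators upstream of a minimal CMV promoter). The catalogued insert, "Attenuator Sequence 11", is not annotated as a separate feature. From the associated publication title, which refers to 5' UTR secondary structures, it presumably lies in the short interval between the promoter and the first coding sequence, where it would dampen translation, though the record does not state its position. That first reading frame encodes the green fluorescent protein mClover3. It is followed by an EMCV IRES and the red fluorescent protein mScarlet-I, so attenuated cap-dependent output can be compared with an IRES-driven reference from the same transcript. A 3' miR-30a flanking sequence lies downstream, consistent with a miR-30-style shRNA scaffold for the knockdown arm. No hairpin, 5' flank or target is annotated.

A separate human PGK promoter drives rtTA3, with its VP16-derived activation domain, terminated by a rabbit β-globin poly(A) signal. The plasmid therefore supplies its own doxycycline-dependent transactivator. This variant is used to characterise the attenuated Tet-On promoter configuration.
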