Addgene plasmid #183583: pKDR-TetOn.11
Purpose: One in a series of plasmids to titrate levels of expressed protein to levels of endogenous protein (attenuated Tet-On promoter, Fig 3)
Depositing lab: Erik Dent. Depositing organization: University of Wisconsin, Madison. Publication: A Single Transcript Knockdown-Replacement Strategy Employing 5' UTR Secondary Structures to Precisely Titrate Rescue Protein Translation. Millette MM, Holland ED, Tenpas TJ, Dent EW. Front Genome Ed. 2022 Mar 28;4:803375. doi: 10.3389/fgeed.2022.803375. eCollection 2022. PubMed 35419562.
Backbone
  Vector backbone: pKDR
  Vector type: Mammalian Expression
Growth in bacteria
  Bacterial resistance: Ampicillin, 100 μg/mL
  Growth temperature: 37°C
  Growth strain: DH5alpha
  Copy number: High Copy
Gene/Insert
  Gene/Insert name: Attenuator Sequence 11
  Species: Other
  Promoter: Tet-On
  Cloning method: Gibson Cloning
Terms and licenses: Academic/Nonprofit Terms; Industry Terms: Not Available to Industry
How to cite: pKDR-TetOn.11 was a gift from Erik Dent (Addgene plasmid # 183583 ; http://n2t.net/addgene:183583 ; RRID:Addgene_183583)
